>Addgene plasmid #237523 | pET28a:GST-VirPWT4 | addgene full sequence | sequence record 471099 | Addgene NGS Result
AAAAAAAAACTCAAGATTCGGAAGGGTCAAAAACTCCCACCACGCAACCGGAGGATGAGTGTGGCCTCGA
GGATCCGGCTGCTAACAAAGCCCGAAAGGAAGCTGAGTTGGCTGCTGCCACCGCTGAGCAATAACTAGCA
TAACCCCTTGGGGCCTCTAAACGGGTCTTGAGGGGTTTTTTGCTGAAAGGAGGAACTATATCCGGATATC
CCGCAAGAGGCCCGGCAGTACCGGCATAACCAAGCCTATGCCTACAGCATCCAGGGTGACGGTGCCGAGG
ATGACGATGAGCGCATTGTTAGATTTCATACACGGTGCCTGACTGCGTTAGCAATTTAACTGTGATAAAC
TACCGCATTAAAGCTTATCGATGGCCGCCCAGGCCCCAGGCCTTAAGATCGTCATCGGAGGTAGCAGCAC
CCTCGACGGCCTCGGCCTTAGAGGCAGCAGCCTCGACGTGCCTCTTGCAATACTCGATCACCTTGGCGAG
GATCTTGCTCGTGACGTTAGGAAGAGGGACTCCGTTGTCGACGCAGTCGTCTTCAACCATATGCGCTATG
GTTTGTGACTCGAGAGCCACCGCCTCCTCAACCTCGAAAGATTCACCATCGGAACTCTTCAACACAATCT
TCTTCGCAGAGGCCAGCGCGGCCATCGATGATAAGCTGTCAAACATGAGAATTCTTGAAGACGAAAGGGC
CTCGTGATACGCCTATTTTTATAGGTTAATGTCATGATAATAATGGTTTCTTAGACGTCAGGTGGCACTT
TTCGGGGAAATGTGCGCGGAACCCCTATTTGTTTATTTTTCTAAATACATTCAAATATGTATCCGCTCAT
GAGACAATAACCCTGATAAATGCTTCAATAATATTGAAAAAGGAAGAGTATGAGTATTCAACATTTCCGT
GTCGCCCTTATTCCCTTTTTTGCGGCATTTTGCCTTCCTGTTTTTGCTCACCCAGAAACGCTGGTGAAAG
TAAAAGATGCTGAAGATCAGTTGGGTGCACGAGTGGGTTACATCGAACTGGATCTCAACAGCGGTAAGAT
CCTTGAGAGTTTTCGCCCCGAAGAACGTTTTCCAATGATGAGCACTTTTAAAGTTCTGCTATGTGGCGCG
GTATTATCCCGTGTTGACGCCGGGCAAGAGCAACTCGGTCGCCGCATACACTATTCTCAGAATGACTTGG
TTGAGTACTCACCAGTCACAGAAAAGCATCTTACGGATGGCATGACAGTAAGAGAATTATGCAGTGCTGC
CATAACCATGAGTGATAACACTGCGGCCAACTTACTTCTGACAACGATCGGAGGACCGAAGGAGCTAACC
GCTTTTTTGCACAACATGGGGGATCATGTAACTCGCCTTGATCGTTGGGAACCGGAGCTGAATGAAGCCA
TACCAAACGACGAGCGTGACACCACGATGCCTGCAGCAATGGCAACAACGTTGCGCAAACTATTAACTGG
CGAACTACTTACTCTAGCTTCCCGGCAACAATTAATAGACTGGATGGAGGCGGATAAAGTTGCAGGACCA
CTTCTGCGCTCGGCCCTTCCGGCTGGCTGGTTTATTGCTGATAAATCTGGAGCCGGTGAGCGTGGCTCTC
GCGGTATCATTGCAGCACTGGGGCCAGATGGTAAGCCCTCCCGTATCGTAGTTATCTACACGACGGGGAG
TCAGGCAACTATGGATGAACGAAATAGACAGATCGCTGAGATAGGTGCCTCACTGATTAAGCATTGGTAA
CTGTCAGACCAAGTTTACTCATATATACTTTAGATTGATTTAAAACTTCATTTTTAATTTAAAAGGATCT
AGGTGAAGATCCTTTTTGATAATCTCATGACCAAAATCCCTTAACGTGAGTTTTCGTTCCACTGAGCGTC
AGACCCCGTAGAAAAGATCAAAGGATCTTCTTGAGATCCTTTTTTTCTGCGCGTAATCTGCTGCTTGCAA
ACAAAAAAACCACCGCTACCAGCGGTGGTTTGTTTGCCGGATCAAGAGCTACCAACTCTTTTTCCGAAGG
TAACTGGCTTCAGCAGAGCGCAGATACCAAATACTGTCCTTCTAGTGTAGCCGTAGTTAGGCCACCACTT
CAAGAACTCTGTAGCACCGCCTACATACCTCGCTCTGCTAATCCTGTTACCAGTGGCTGCTGCCAGTGGC
GATAAGTCGTGTCTTACCGGGTTGGACTCAAGACGATAGTTACCGGATAAGGCGCAGCGGTCGGGCTGAA
CGGGGGGTTCGTGCACACAGCCCAGCTTGGAGCGAACGACCTACACCGAACTGAGATACCTACAGCGTGA
GCTATGAGAAAGCGCCACGCTTCCCGAAGGGAGAAAGGCGGACAGGTATCCGGTAAGCGGCAGGGTCGGA
ACAGGAGAGCGCACGAGGGAGCTTCCAGGGGGAAACGCCTGGTATCTTTATAGTCCTGTCGGGTTTCGCC
ACCTCTGACTTGAGCGTCGATTTTTGTGATGCTCGTCAGGGGGGCGGAGCCTATGGAAAAACGCCAGCAA
CGCGGCCTTTTTACGGTTCCTGGCCTTTTGCTGGCCTTTTGCTCACATGTTCTTTCCTGCGTTATCCCCT
GATTCTGTGGATAACCGTATTACCGCCTTTGAGTGAGCTGATACCGCTCGCCGCAGCCGAACGACCGAGC
GCAGCGAGTCAGTGAGCGAGGAAGCGGAAGAGCGCCTGATGCGGTATTTTCTCCTTACGCATCTGTGCGG
TATTTCACACCGCAATGGTGCACTCTCAGTACAATCTGCTCTGATGCCGCATAGTTAAGCCAGTATACAC
TCCGCTATCGCTACGTGACTGGGTCATGGCTGCGCCCCGACACCCGCCAACACCCGCTGACGCGCCCTGA
CGGGCTTGTCTGCTCCCGGCATCCGCTTACAGACAAGCTGTGACCGTCTCCGGGAGCTGCATGTGTCAGA
GGTTTTCACCGTCATCACCGAAACGCGCGAGGCAGCTGCGGTAAAGCTCATCAGCGTGGTCGTGAAGCGA
TTCACAGATGTCTGCCTGTTCATCCGCGTCCAGCTCGTTGAGTTTCTCCAGAAGCGTTAATGTCTGGCTT
CTGATAAAGCGGGCCATGTTAAGGGCGGTTTTTTCCTGTTTGGTCACTGATGCCTCCGTGTAAGGGGGAT
TTCTGTTCATGGGGGTAATGATACCGATGAAACGAGAGAGGATGCTCACGATACGGGTTACTGATGATGA
ACATGCCCGGTTACTGGAACGTTGTGAGGGTAAACAACTGGCGGTATGGATGCGGCGGGACCAGAGAAAA
ATCACTCAGGGTCAATGCCAGCGCTTCGTTAATACAGATGTAGGTGTTCCACAGGGTAGCCAGCAGCATC
CTGCGATGCAGATCCGGAACATAATGGTGCAGGGCGCTGACTTCCGCGTTTCCAGACTTTACGAAACACG
GAAACCGAAGACCATTCATGTTGTTGCTCAGGTCGCAGACGTTTTGCAGCAGCAGTCGCTTCACGTTCGC
TCGCGTATCGGTGATTCATTCTGCTAACCAGTAAGGCAACCCCGCCAGCCTAGCCGGGTCCTCAACGACA
GGAGCACGATCATGCGCACCCGTGGCCAGGACCCAACGCTGCCCGAGATGCGCCGCGTGCGGCTGCTGGA
GATGGCGGACGCGATGGATATGTTCTGCCAAGGGTTGGTTTGCGCATTCACAGTTCTCCGCAAGAATTGA
TTGGCTCCAATTCTTGGAGTGGTGAATCCGTTAGCGAGGTGCCGCCGGCTTCCATTCAGGTCGAGGTGGC
CCGGCTCCATGCACCGCGACGCAACGCGGGGAGGCAGACAAGGTATAGGGCGGCGCCTACAATCCATGCC
AACCCGTTCCATGTGCTCGCCGAGGCGGCATAAATCGCCGTGACGATCAGCGGTCCAATGATCGAAGTTA
GGCTGGTAAGAGCCGCGAGCGATCCTTGAAGCTGTCCCTGATGGTCGTCATCTACCTGCCTGGACAGCAT
GGCCTGCAACGCGGGCATCCCGATGCCGCCGGAAGCGAGAAGAATCATAATGGGGAAGGCCATCCAGCCT
CGCGTCGCGAACGCCAGCAAGACGTAGCCCAGCGCGTCGGCCGCCATGCCGGCGATAATGGCCTGCTTCT
CGCCGAAACGTTTGGTGGCGGGACCAGTGACGAAGGCTTGAGCGAGGGCGTGCAAGATTCCGAATACCGC
AAGCGACAGGCCGATCATCGTCGCGCTCCAGCGAAAGCGGTCCTCGCCGAAAATGACCCAGAGCGCTGCC
GGCACCTGTCCTACGAGTTGCATGATAAAGAAGACAGTCATAAGTGCGGCGACGATAGTCATGCCCCGCG
CCCACCGGAAGGAGCTGACTGGGTTGAAGGCTCTCAAGGGCATCGGTCGAGATCCCGGTGCCTAATGAGT
GAGCTAACTTACATTAATTGCGTTGCGCTCACTGCCCGCTTTCCAGTCGGGAAACTGTCGTGCCAGCTGC
ATTAATGAATCGGCCAACGCGCGGGGAGAGGCGGTTTGCGTATTGGGCGCCAGGGTGGTTTTTCTTTTCA
CCAGTGAGACGGGCAACAGCTGATTGCCCTTCACCGCCTGGCCCTGAGAGAGTTGCAGCAAGCGGTCCAC
GCTGGTTTGCCCCAGCAGGCGAAAATCCTGTTTGATGGTGGTTAACGGCGGGATATAACATGAGCTGTCT
TCGGTATCGTCGTATCCCACTACCGAGATATCCGCACCAACGCGCAGCCCGGACTCGGTAATGGCGCGCA
TTGCGCCCAGCGCCATCTGATCGTTGGCAACCAGCATCGCAGTGGGAACGATGCCCTCATTCAGCATTTG
CATGGTTTGTTGAAAACCGGACATGGCACTCCAGTCGCCTTCCCGTTCCGCTATCGGCTGAATTTGATTG
CGAGTGAGATATTTATGCCAGCCAGCCAGACGCAGACGCGCCGAGACAGAACTTAATGGGCCCGCTAACA
GCGCGATTTGCTGGTGACCCAATGCGACCAGATGCTCCACGCCCAGTCGCGTACCGTCTTCATGGGAGAA
AATAATACTGTTGATGGGTGTCTGGTCAGAGACATCAAGAAATAACGCCGGAACATTAGTGCAGGCAGCT
TCCACAGCAATGGCATCCTGGTCATCCAGCGGATAGTTAATGATCAGCCCACTGACGCGTTGCGCGAGAA
GATTGTGCACCGCCGCTTTACAGGCTTCGACGCCGCTTCGTTCTACCATCGACACCACCACGCTGGCACC
CAGTTGATCGGCGCGAGATTTAATCGCCGCGACAATTTGCGACGGCGCGTGCAGGGCCAGACTGGAGGTG
GCAACGCCAATCAGCAACGACTGTTTGCCCGCCAGTTGTTGTGCCACGCGGTTGGGAATGTAATTCAGCT
CCGCCATCGCCGCTTCCACTTTTTCCCGCGTTTTCGCAGAAACGTGGCTGGCCTGGTTCACCACGCGGGA
AACGGTCTGATAAGAGACACCGGCATACTCTGCGACATCGTATAACGTTACTGGTTTCACATTCACCACC
CTGAATTGACTCTCTTCCGGGCGCTATCATGCCATACCGCGAAAGGTTTTGCGCCATTCGATGGTGTCCG
GGATCTCGACGCTCTCCCTTATGCGACTCCTGCATTAGGAAGCAGCCCAGTAGTAGGTTGAGGCCGTTGA
GCACCGCCGCCGCAAGGAATGGTGCATGCAAGGAGATGGCGCCCAACAGTCCCCCGGCCACGGGGCCTGC
CACCATACCCACGCCGAAACAAGCGCTCATGAGCCCGAAGTGGCGAGCCCGATCTTCCCCATCGGTGATG
TCGGCGATATAGGCGCCAGCAACCGCACCTGTGGCGCCGGTGATGCCGGCCACGATGCGTCCGGCGTAGA
GGATCGAGATCTCGATCCCGCGAAATTAATACGACTCACTATAGGGGAATTGTGAGCGGATAACAATTCC
CCTCTAGAAATAATTTTGTTTAACTTTAAGAAGGAGATATACCATGTCCCCTATACTAGGTTATTGGAAA
ATTAAGGGCCTTGTGCAACCCACTCGACTTCTTTTGGAATATCTTGAAGAAAAATATGAAGAGCATTTGT
ATGAGCGCGATGAAGGTGATAAATGGCGAAACAAAAAGTTTGAATTGGGTTTGGAGTTTCCCAATCTTCC
TTATTATATTGATGGTGATGTTAAATTAACACAGTCTATGGCCATCATACGTTATATAGCTGACAAGCAC
AACATGTTGGGTGGTTGTCCAAAAGAGCGTGCAGAGATTTCAATGCTTGAAGGAGCGGTTTTGGATATTA
GATACGGTGTTTCGAGAATTGCATATAGTAAAGACTTTGAAACTCTCAAAGTTGATTTTCTTAGCAAGCT
ACCTGAAATGCTGAAAATGTTCGAAGATCGTTTATGTCATAAAACATATTTAAATGGTGATCATGTAACC
CATCCTGACTTCATGTTGTATGACGCTCTTGATGTTGTTTTATACATGGACCCAATGTGCCTGGATGCGT
TCCCAAAATTAGTTTGTTTTAAAAAACGTATTGAAGCTATCCCACAAATTGATAAGTACTTGAAATCCAG
CAAGTATATAGCATGGCCTTTGCAGGGCTGGCAAGCCACGTTTGGTGGTGGCGACCATCCTCCAAAATCG
GATCTGGTTCCGCGTGGATCTCATAGCGAAAACCTCTACTTCCAATCGATGCTGAATTCCCCAGAAGTCC
CGACTTATAAAATTGGACATCCTGGGCCTCGGTATATTAGATATAACGATGGTGAAATCCATGAGGTCGA
ACGCAAGGAATCAGGGCGCTATCGAGTAGACGACGGGGGTTTAATACGTGAGGAATATG
Features (pLannotate 1.2.2; 21 found; start..end, strand, type, name):
     78..127     +  CDS            SET1 (fragment): solubility-enhancement tag derived from T7 phage gene 10B
    135..182     +  terminator     T7 terminator: transcription terminator for bacteriophage T7 RNA polymerase
    205..309     -  CDS            TcR (fragment): tetracycline efflux protein; tet; confers resistance to tetracycline
    357..373     -  promoter       tet promoter (fragment): E. coli promoter for tetracycline efflux protein gene
    386..640     -  CDS            SKP1A (fragment): SKP1A_ARATH - Also known as ASK1 From Arabidopsis thaliana (Mouse-ear cress).
    654..672     -  promoter       tet promoter (fragment): E. coli promoter for tetracycline efflux protein gene
    785..889     +  promoter       AmpR promoter: bla
    890..1747    +  CDS            bla: BLAT_ECOLX - Experimental evidence at protein level: Swiss-Prot protein existence level 1. TEM-type are the most prevalent beta-lactamases in enterobacteria; they hydrolyze the beta-lactam bond in susceptible beta-lactam antibiotics, thus conferring resistance to penicillins and cephalosporins. TEM-3 and TEM-4 are capable of hydrolyzing cefotaxime and ceftazidime. TEM-5 is capable of hydrolyzing ceftazidime. TEM-6 is capable of hydrolyzing ceftazidime and aztreonam. TEM-8/CAZ-2, TEM- 16/CAZ-7 and TEM-24/CAZ-6 are markedly active against ceftazidime. IRT- 4 shows resistance to beta-lactamase in
   1921..2509    +  rep_origin     ori: high-copy-number ColE1/pMB1/pBR322/pUC origin of replication
   2695..2834    -  misc_feature   bom: basis of mobility region from pBR322
   2936..3127    -  CDS            rop: Rop protein, which maintains plasmids at low copy number; rop
   3144..3524    +  CDS            YPB1_ECOLX: Protein predicted: Swiss-Prot protein existence level 4. From Escherichia coli.
   3766..4390    -  CDS            TcR (fragment): tetracycline efflux protein; tet; confers resistance to tetracycline
   4405..4426    -  protein_bind   CAP binding site: CAP binding activates transcription in the presence of cAMP. E. coli catabolite activator protein
   4439..5520    -  CDS            lacI: lac repressor; lacI; The lac repressor binds to the lac operator to inhibit transcription in E. coli. This inhibition can be relieved by adding lactose or isopropyl-β-D-thiogalactopyranoside (IPTG).
   5521..5598    -  promoter       lacI promoter: lacI
   5606..5885    -  CDS            TcR (fragment): tetracycline efflux protein; tet; confers resistance to tetracycline
   5907..5925    +  promoter       T7 promoter: promoter for bacteriophage T7 RNA polymerase
   5926..5950    +  protein_bind   lac operator: The lac repressor binds to the lac operator to inhibit transcription in E. coli. This inhibition can be relieved by adding lactose or isopropyl-β-D-thiogalactopyranoside (IPTG). lac repressor encoded by lacI
   5965..5987    +  RBS            RBS: efficient ribosome binding site from bacteriophage T7 gene 10 (Olins and Rangwala, 1989)
   5994..6647    +  CDS            GST26_SCHJA: Experimental evidence at protein level: Swiss-Prot protein existence level 1. GST isoenzymes appear to play a central role in the parasite detoxification system. Other functions are also suspected including a role in increasing the solubility of haematin in the parasite gut. From Schistosoma japonicum (Blood fluke).
