[The description below was written by a language model from this plasmid's Addgene catalogue record and pLannotate feature annotations shown in this document.]
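Description:
pET28a:GST-VirPWT4 is a bacterial expression plasmid of 6,849 nt for producing a GST-tagged form of VirPwt4, an effector from the fungal pathogen Magnaporthe oryzae, as a recombinant protein in E. coli. The catalogue lists the backbone as pET28a:His-MBP, with the insert introduced by ligation-independent cloning. Although standard pET28a vectors carry kanamycin resistance, both the catalogue entry and the sequenced record indicate ampicillin selection: the annotation shows an AmpR promoter driving the TEM-type bla beta-lactamase gene, and no kanamycin marker is detected. Replication depends on a ColE1/pMB1-type origin, accompanied by the bom mobility region and rop. The catalogue describes the plasmid as high copy, although rop normally moderates copy number. Several short tetracycline-resistance gene and tet promoter fragments are also annotated; these look like pBR322-derived backbone remnants rather than a functional marker.

The expression cassette follows the usual pET arrangement. A T7 promoter with an adjacent lac operator is followed by the T7 gene 10 ribosome binding site and then an open reading frame for Schistosoma japonicum glutathione S-transferase. A plasmid-borne lacI gene with its own promoter supplies the repressor, so transcription is held off until IPTG induction in a host that provides T7 RNA polymerase. The T7 terminator lies downstream, across the numbering origin of the circular map. The automated annotation does not label VirPwt4 itself. It presumably occupies the unannotated stretch between the end of GST and the terminator, consistent with an N-terminal GST fusion, but the exact junction and any linker or cleavage site are not stated. GST allows glutathione-affinity purification and pull-down assays, which suits the associated study of direct binding between a fungal effector and the wheat tandem kinase RWT4.
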