Addgene plasmid #237523: pET28a:GST-VirPWT4
Purpose: Recombinant protein expression
Depositing lab: Gitta Coaker. Depositing organization: University of California, Davis. Publication: Wheat tandem kinase RWT4 directly binds a fungal effector to activate defense. Sung YC, Li Y, Bernasconi Z, Baik S, Asuke S, Keller B, Fahima T, Coaker G. Nat Genet. 2025 Apr 14. doi: 10.1038/s41588-025-02162-w. PubMed 40229601.
Backbone
  Vector backbone: pET28a:His-MBP
  Vector type: Bacterial Expression
Growth in bacteria
  Bacterial resistance: Ampicillin, 100 μg/mL
  Growth temperature: 37°C
  Growth strain: DH5alpha
  Copy number: High Copy
Gene/Insert
  Gene/Insert name: VirPwt4
  Species: Magnaporthe oryzae
  Cloning method: Ligation Independent Cloning
Terms and licenses: Academic/Nonprofit Terms; Industry Terms: Not Available to Industry
Depositor comments: Please visit https://doi.org/10.1101/2024.04.30.591956 for bioRxiv preprint.
How to cite: pET28a:GST-VirPWT4 was a gift from Gitta Coaker (Addgene plasmid # 237523 ; http://n2t.net/addgene:237523 ; RRID:Addgene_237523)
